>Addgene plasmid #65227 | pMOS003-lenti-CMV-GCaMPer | depositor full sequence | sequence record 115559 | pMOS003-lenti-CMV-GCaMPer sequence 9969 bps
GTCGACGGATCGGGAGATCTCCCGATCCCCTATGGTGCACTCTCAGTACAATCTGCTCTGATGCCGCATA
GTTAAGCCAGTATCTGCTCCCTGCTTGTGTGTTGGAGGTCGCTGAGTAGTGCGCGAGCAAAATTTAAGCT
ACAACAAGGCAAGGCTTGACCGACAATTGCATGAAGAATCTGCTTAGGGTTAGGCGTTTTGCGCTGCTTC
GCGATGTACGGGCCAGATATACGCGTTGACATTGATTATTGACTAGTTATTAATAGTAATCAATTACGGG
GTCATTAGTTCATAGCCCATATATGGAGTTCCGCGTTACATAACTTACGGTAAATGGCCCGCCTGGCTGA
CCGCCCAACGACCCCCGCCCATTGACGTCAATAATGACGTATGTTCCCATAGTAACGCCAATAGGGACTT
TCCATTGACGTCAATGGGTGGAGTATTTACGGTAAACTGCCCACTTGGCAGTACATCAAGTGTATCATAT
GCCAAGTACGCCCCCTATTGACGTCAATGACGGTAAATGGCCCGCCTGGCATTATGCCCAGTACATGACC
TTATGGGACTTTCCTACTTGGCAGTACATCTACGTATTAGTCATCGCTATTACCATGGTGATGCGGTTTT
GGCAGTACATCAATGGGCGTGGATAGCGGTTTGACTCACGGGGATTTCCAAGTCTCCACCCCATTGACGT
CAATGGGAGTTTGTTTTGGCACCAAAATCAACGGGACTTTCCAAAATGTCGTAACAACTCCGCCCCATTG
ACGCAAATGGGCGGTAGGCGTGTACGGTGGGAGGTCTATATAAGCAGCGCGTTTTGCCTGTACTGGGTCT
CTCTGGTTAGACCAGATCTGAGCCTGGGAGCTCTCTGGCTAACTAGGGAACCCACTGCTTAAGCCTCAAT
AAAGCTTGCCTTGAGTGCTTCAAGTAGTGTGTGCCCGTCTGTTGTGTGACTCTGGTAACTAGAGATCCCT
CAGACCCTTTTAGTCAGTGTGGAAAATCTCTAGCAGTGGCGCCCGAACAGGGACTTGAAAGCGAAAGGGA
AACCAGAGGAGCTCTCTCGACGCAGGACTCGGCTTGCTGAAGCGCGCACGGCAAGAGGCGAGGGGCGGCG
ACTGGTGAGTACGCCAAAAATTTTGACTAGCGGAGGCTAGAAGGAGAGAGATGGGTGCGAGAGCGTCAGT
ATTAAGCGGGGGAGAATTAGATCGCGATGGGAAAAAATTCGGTTAAGGCCAGGGGGAAAGAAAAAATATA
AATTAAAACATATAGTATGGGCAAGCAGGGAGCTAGAACGATTCGCAGTTAATCCTGGCCTGTTAGAAAC
ATCAGAAGGCTGTAGACAAATACTGGGACAGCTACAACCATCCCTTCAGACAGGATCAGAAGAACTTAGA
TCATTATATAATACAGTAGCAACCCTCTATTGTGTGCATCAAAGGATAGAGATAAAAGACACCAAGGAAG
CTTTAGACAAGATAGAGGAAGAGCAAAACAAAAGTAAGACCACCGCACAGCAAGCGGCCGCTGATCTTCA
GACCTGGAGGAGGAGATATGAGGGACAATTGGAGAAGTGAATTATATAAATATAAAGTAGTAAAAATTGA
ACCATTAGGAGTAGCACCCACCAAGGCAAAGAGAAGAGTGGTGCAGAGAGAAAAAAGAGCAGTGGGAATA
GGAGCTTTGTTCCTTGGGTTCTTGGGAGCAGCAGGAAGCACTATGGGCGCAGCGTCAATGACGCTGACGG
TACAGGCCAGACAATTATTGTCTGGTATAGTGCAGCAGCAGAACAATTTGCTGAGGGCTATTGAGGCGCA
ACAGCATCTGTTGCAACTCACAGTCTGGGGCATCAAGCAGCTCCAGGCAAGAATCCTGGCTGTGGAAAGA
TACCTAAAGGATCAACAGCTCCTGGGGATTTGGGGTTGCTCTGGAAAACTCATTTGCACCACTGCTGTGC
CTTGGAATGCTAGTTGGAGTAATAAATCTCTGGAACAGATTTGGAATCACACGACCTGGATGGAGTGGGA
CAGAGAAATTAACAATTACACAAGCTTAATACACTCCTTAATTGAAGAATCGCAAAACCAGCAAGAAAAG
AATGAACAAGAATTATTGGAATTAGATAAATGGGCAAGTTTGTGGAATTGGTTTAACATAACAAATTGGC
TGTGGTATATAAAATTATTCATAATGATAGTAGGAGGCTTGGTAGGTTTAAGAATAGTTTTTGCTGTACT
TTCTATAGTGAATAGAGTTAGGCAGGGATATTCACCATTATCGTTTCAGACCCACCTCCCAACCCCGAGG
GGACCCGACAGGCCCGAAGGAATAGAAGAAGAAGGTGGAGAGAGAGACAGAGACAGATCCATTCGATTAG
TGAACGGATCGGCACTGCGTGCGCCAATTCTGCAGACAAATGGCAGTATTCATCCACAATTTTAAAAGAA
AAGGGGGGATTGGGGGGTACAGTGCAGGGGAAAGAATAGTAGACATAATAGCAACAGACATACAAACTAA
AGAATTACAAAAACAAATTACAAAAATTCAAAATTTTCGGGTTTATTACAGGGACAGCAGAGATCCAGTT
TGGTTAATTAAGCTTGGGAGTTCCGCGTTACATAACTTACGGTAAATGGCCCGCCTGGCTGACCGCCCAA
CGACCCCCGCCCATTGACGACAATAATGACGTATGTTCCCATAGTAACGCCAATAGGGACTTTCCATTGA
CGTCAATGGGTGGAGTATTTACGGTAAACTGCCCACTTGGCAGTACATCAAGTGTATCATATGCCAAGTA
CGCCCCCTATTGACGTCAATGACGGTAAATGGCCCGCCTGGCATTATGCCCAGTACATGACCTTATGGGA
CTTTCCTACTTGGCAGTACATCTACGTATTAGTCATCGCTATTACCATGGTGATGCGGTTTTGGCAGTAC
ATCAATGGGCGTGGATAGCGGTTTGACTCACGGGGATTTCCAAGTCTCCACCCCATTGACGTCAATGGGA
GTTTGTTTTGGCACCAAAATCAACGGGACTTTCCAAAATGTCGTAACAACTCCGCCCCATTGACGCAAAT
GGGCGGTAGGCGTGTACGGTGGGAGGTCTATATAAGCAGAGCTCGTTTAGTGAACCGTCAGATCGCCTGG
AGACGCCATCCACGCTGTTTTGACCTCCATAGAAGACACCGACTCTAGAGGATCCGCCACCATGCTGCTA
TCCGTGCCGTTGCTGCTCGGCCTCCTCGGCCTGGCCGTCGCCATGGGTTCTCATCATCATCATCATCATG
GTATGGCTAGCATGACTGGTGGACAGCAAATGGGTCGGGATCTGTACGACGATGACGATAAGGATCTCGC
CACCATGGTCGACTCATCACGTCGTAAGTGGAATAAGACAGGTCACGCAGTCAGAGCTATAGGTCGGCTG
AGCTCACTCGAGAACGTCTATATCAAGGCCGACAAGCAGAAGAACGGCATCAAGGCGAACTTCAAGATCC
GCCACAACATCGAGGACGGCGGCGTGCAGCTCGCCTACCACTACCAGCAGAACACCCCCATCGGCGACGG
CCCCGTGCTGCTGCCCGACAACCACTACCTGAGCGTGCAGTCCAAACTTTCGAAAGACCCCAACGAGAAG
CGCGATCACATGGTCCTGCTGGAGTTCGTGACCGCCGCCGGGATCACTCTCGGCATGGACGAGCTGTACA
AGGGCGGTACCGGAGGGAGCATGGTGAGCAAGGGCGAGGAGCTGTTCACCGGGGTGGTGCCCATCCTGGT
CGAGCTGGACGGCGACGTAAACGGCCACAAGTTCAGCGTGTCCGGCGAGGGTGAGGGCGATGCCACCTAC
GGCAAGCTGACCCTGAAGTTCATCTGCACCACCGGCAAGCTGCCCGTGCCCTGGCCCACCCTCGTGACCA
CCCTGACCTACGGCGTGCAGTGCTTCAGCCGCTACCCCGACCACATGAAGCAGCACGACTTCTTCAAGTC
CGCCATGCCCGAAGGCTACATCCAGGAGCGCACCATCTTCTTCAAGGACGACGGCAACTACAAGACCCGC
GCCGAGGTGAAGTTCGAGGGCGACACCCTGGTGAACCGCATCGAGCTGAAGGGCATCGACTTCAAGGAGG
ACGGCAACATCCTGGGGCACAAGCTGGAGTACAACACGCGTGACCAACTGACTGAAGAGCAGATCGCAGA
ATTTAAAGAGGCTTTCTCCCTATTTGACAAGGGCGGGGATGGGACAATAACAACCAAGGAGCTGGGGACG
GTGATGCGGTCTCTGGGGCAGAACCCCACAGAAGCAGAGCTGCAGGACATGATCAATGAAGTAGATGCCG
GCGGTGACGGCACAATCGACTTCCCTGAGTTCCTGACAATGATGGCAAGAAAAATGAAAGACACAGACAG
TGAAGAAGAAATTAGAGAAGCGTTCCGTGTGTTTGATAAGGGTGGCAATGGCTACATCAGTGCAGCAGAG
CTTCGCCACGTGATGACAAACCTTGGAGAGAAGTTAACAGATGAAGAGGTTGATGAAATGATCAGGGAAG
CAGACATCGATGGGGGTGGTCAGGTAAACTACGAAGAGTTTGTACAAATGATGACAGCGAAGACAGCAGA
AAAAGATGAGTTGTAGGAATTCGATATCAAGCTTATCGATAATCAACCTCTGGATTACAAAATTTGTGAA
AGATTGACTGGTATTCTTAACTATGTTGCTCCTTTTACGCTATGTGGATACGCTGCTTTAATGCCTTTGT
ATCATGCTATTGCTTCCCGTATGGCTTTCATTTTCTCCTCCTTGTATAAATCCTGGTTGCTGTCTCTTTA
TGAGGAGTTGTGGCCCGTTGTCAGGCAACGTGGCGTGGTGTGCACTGTGTTTGCTGACGCAACCCCCACT
GGTTGGGGCATTGCCACCACCTGTCAGCTCCTTTCCGGGACTTTCGCTTTCCCCCTCCCTATTGCCACGG
CGGAACTCATCGCCGCCTGCCTTGCCCGCTGCTGGACAGGGGCTCGGCTGTTGGGCACTGACAATTCCGT
GGTGTTGTCGGGGAAATCATCGTCCTTTCCTTGGCTGCTCGCCTGTGTTGCCACCTGGATTCTGCGCGGG
ACGTCCTTCTGCTACGTCCCTTCGGCCCTCAATCCAGCGGACCTTCCTTCCCGCGGCCTGCTGCCGGCTC
TGCGGCCTCTTCCGCGTCTTCGCCTTCGCCCTCAGACGAGTCGGATCTCCCTTTGGGCCGCCTCCCCGCA
TCGATACCGTCGACCTCGAGACCTAGAAAAACATGGAGCAATCACAAGTAGCAATACAGCAGCTACCAAT
GCTGATTGTGCCTGGCTAGAAGCACAAGAGGAGGAGGAGGTGGGTTTTCCAGTCACACCTCAGGTACCTT
TAAGACCAATGACTTACAAGGCAGCTGTAGATCTTAGCCACTTTTTAAAAGAAAAGGGGGGACTGGAAGG
GCTAATTCACTCCCAACGAAGACAAGATATCCTTGATCTGTGGATCTACCACACACAAGGCTACTTCCCT
GATTGGCAGAACTACACACCAGGGCCAGGGATCAGATATCCACTGACCTTTGGATGGTGCTACAAGCTAG
TACCAGTTGAGCAAGAGAAGGTAGAAGAAGCCAATGAAGGAGAGAACACCCGCTTGTTACACCCTGTGAG
CCTGCATGGGATGGATGACCCGGAGAGAGAAGTATTAGAGTGGAGGTTTGACAGCCGCCTAGCATTTCAT
CACATGGCCCGAGAGCTGCATCCGGACTGTACTGGGTCTCTCTGGTTAGACCAGATCTGAGCCTGGGAGC
TCTCTGGCTAACTAGGGAACCCACTGCTTAAGCCTCAATAAAGCTTGCCTTGAGTGCTTCAAGTAGTGTG
TGCCCGTCTGTTGTGTGACTCTGGTAACTAGAGATCCCTCAGACCCTTTTAGTCAGTGTGGAAAATCTCT
AGCAGGGCCCGTTTAAACCCGCTGATCAGCCTCGACTGTGCCTTCTAGTTGCCAGCCATCTGTTGTTTGC
CCCTCCCCCGTGCCTTCCTTGACCCTGGAAGGTGCCACTCCCACTGTCCTTTCCTAATAAAATGAGGAAA
TTGCATCGCATTGTCTGAGTAGGTGTCATTCTATTCTGGGGGGTGGGGTGGGGCAGGACAGCAAGGGGGA
GGATTGGGAAGACAATAGCAGGCATGCTGGGGATGCGGTGGGCTCTATGGCTTCTGAGGCGGAAAGAACC
AGCTGGGGCTCTAGGGGGTATCCCC
[124 nt withheld, positions 6256-6379]
C
[91 nt withheld, positions 6381-6471]
A
[49 nt withheld, positions 6473-6521]
CCTTTGACGTTGGAGTCCACGTTCTTT
[37 nt withheld, positions 6549-6585]
ACCCTATCTCGGTCTATTCTTTTGATTTATAAGGGATTTTGCCGATTTCGGCCTATTGGTTAAAAAATGA
GCTGATTTAACAAAAATTTAACGCGAATTAATTCTGTGGAATGTGTGTCAGTTAGGGTGTGGAAAGTCCC
CAGGCTCCCCAGCAGGCAGAAGTATGCAAAGCATGCATCTCAATTAGTCAGCAACCAGGTGTGGAAAGTC
CCCAGGCTCCCCAGCAGGCAGAAGTATGCAAAGCATGCATCTCAATTAGTCAGCAACCATAGTCCCGCCC
CTAACTCCGCCCATCCCGCCCCTAACTCCGCCCAGTTCCGCCCATTCTCCGCCCCATGGCTGACTAATTT
TTTTTATTTATGCAGAGGCCGAGGCCGCCTCTGCCTCTGAGCTATTCCAGAAGTAGTGAGGAGGCTTTTT
TGGAGGCCTAGGCTTTTGCAAAAAGCTCCCGGGAGCTTGTATATCCATTTTCGGATCTGATCAGCACGTG
TTGACAATTAATCATCGGCATAGTATATCGGCATAGTATAATACGACAAGGTGAGGAACTAAACCATGGC
CAAGTTGACCAGTGCCGTTCCGGTGCTCACCGCGCGCGACGTCGCCGGAGCGGTCGAGTTCTGGACCGAC
CGGCTCGGGTTCTCCCGGGACTTCGTGGAGGACGACTTCGCCGGTGTGGTCCGGGACGACGTGACCCTGT
TCATCAGCGCGGTCCAGGACCAGGTGGTGCCGGACAACACCCTGGCCTGGGTGTGGGTGCGCGGCCTGGA
CGAGCTGTACGCCGAGTGGTCGGAGGTCGTGTCCACGAACTTCCGGGACGCCTCCGGGCCGGCCATGACC
GAGATCGGCGAGCAGCCGTGGGGGCGGGAGTTCGCCCTGCGCGACCCGGCCGGCAACTGCGTGCACTTCG
TGGCCGAGGAGCAGGACTGACACGTGCTACGAGATTTCGATTCCACCGCCGCCTTCTATGAAAGGTTGGG
CTTCGGAATCGTTTTCCGGGACGCCGGCTGGATGATCCTCCAGCGCGGGGATCTCATGCTGGAGTTCTTC
GCCCACCCCAACTTGTTTATTGCAGCTTATAATGGTTACAAATAAAGCAATAGCATCACAAATTTCACAA
ATAAAGCATTTTTTTCACTGCATTCTAGTTGTGGTTTGTCCAAACTCATCAATGTATCTTATCATGTCTG
TATACCGTCGACCTCTAGCTAGAGCTTGGCGTAATCATGGTCATAGCTGTTTCCTGTGTGAAATTGTTAT
CCGCTCACAATTCCACACAACATACGAGCCGGAAGCATAAAGTGTAAAGCCTGGGGTGCCTAATGAGTGA
GCTAACTCACATTAATTGCGTTGCGCTCACTGCCCGCTTTCCAGTCGGGAAACCTGTCGTGCCAGCTGCA
TTAATGAATCGGCCAACGCGCGGGGAGAGGCGGTTTGCGTATTGGGCGCTCTTCCGCTTCCTCGCTCACT
GACTCGCTGCGCTCGGTCGTTCGGCTGCGGCGAGCGGTATCAGCTCACTCAAAGGCGGTAATACGGTTAT
CCACAGAATCAGGGGATAACGCAGGAAAGAACATGTGAGCAAAAGGCCAGCAAAAGGCCAGGAACCGTAA
AAAGGCCGCGTTGCTGGCGTTTTTCCATAGGCTCCGCCCCCCTGACGAGCATCACAAAAATCGACGCTCA
AGTCAGAGGTGGCGAAACCCGACAGGACTATAAAGATACCAGGCGTTTCCCCCTGGAAGCTCCCTCGTGC
GCTCTCCTGTTCCGACCCTGCCGCTTACCGGATACCTGTCCGCCTTTCTCCCTTCGGGAAGCGTGGCGCT
TTCTCATAGCTCACGCTGTAGGTATCTCAGTTCGGTGTAGGTCGTTCGCTCCAAGCTGGGCTGTGTGCAC
GAACCCCCCGTTCAGCCCGACCGCTGCGCCTTATCCGGTAACTATCGTCTTGAGTCCAACCCGGTAAGAC
ACGACTTATCGCCACTGGCAGCAGCCACTGGTAACAGGATTAGCAGAGCGAGGTATGTAGGCGGTGCTAC
AGAGTTCTTGAAGTGGTGGCCTAACTACGGCTACACTAGAAGAACAGTATTTGGTATCTGCGCTCTGCTG
AAGCCAGTTACCTTCGGAAAAAGAGTTGGTAGCTCTTGATCCGGCAAACAAACCACCGCTGGTAGCGGTG
GTTTTTTTGTTTGCAAGCAGCAGATTACGCGCAGAAAAAAAGGATCTCAAGAAGATCCTTTGATCTTTTC
TACGGGGTCTGACGCTCAGTGGAACGAAAACTCACGTTAAGGGATTTTGGTCATGAGATTATCAAAAAGG
ATCTTCACCTAGATCCTTTTAAATTAAAAATGAAGTTTTAAATCAATCTAAAGTATATATGAGTAAACTT
GGTCTGACAGTTACCAATGCTTAATCAGTGAGGCACCTATCTCAGCGATCTGTCTATTTCGTTCATCCAT
AGTTGCCTGACTCCCCGTCGTGTAGATAACTACGATACGGGAGGGCTTACCATCTGGCCCCAGTGCTGCA
ATGATACCGCGAGACCCACGCTCACCGGCTCCAGATTTATCAGCAATAAACCAGCCAGCCGGAAGGGCCG
AGCGCAGAAGTGGTCCTGCAACTTTATCCGCCTCCATCCAGTCTATTAATTGTTGCCGGGAAGCTAGAGT
AAGTAGTTCGCCAGTTAATAGTTTGCGCAACGTTGTTGCCATTGCTACAGGCATCGTGGTGTCACGCTCG
TCGTTTGGTATGGCTTCATTCAGCTCCGGTTCCCAACGATCAAGGCGAGTTACATGATCCCCCATGTTGT
GCAAAAAAGCGGTTAGCTCCTTCGGTCCTCCGATCGTTGTCAGAAGTAAGTTGGCCGCAGTGTTATCACT
CATGGTTATGGCAGCACTGCATAATTCTCTTACTGTCATGCCATCCGTAAGATGCTTTTCTGTGACTGGT
GAGTACTCAACCAAGTCATTCTGAGAATAGTGTATGCGGCGACCGAGTTGCTCTTGCCCGGCGTCAATAC
GGGATAATACCGCGCCACATAGCAGAACTTTAAAAGTGCTCATCATTGGAAAACGTTCTTCGGGGCGAAA
ACTCTCAAGGATCTTACCGCTGTTGAGATCCAGTTCGATGTAACCCACTCGTGCACCCAACTGATCTTCA
GCATCTTTTACTTTCACCAGCGTTTCTGGGTGAGCAAAAACAGGAAGGCAAAATGCCGCAAAAAAGGGAA
TAAGGGCGACACGGAAATGTTGAATACTCATACTCTTCCTTTTTCAATATTATTGAAGCATTTATCAGGG
TTATTGTCTCATGAGCGGATACATATTTGAATGTATTTAGAAAAATAAACAAATAGGGGTTCCGCGCACA
TTTCCCCGAAAAGTGCCACCTGAC
Features (pLannotate 1.2.2; 31 found; start..end, strand, type, name):
     31..83      -  misc_feature   bom (fragment): basis of mobility region from pBR322
    238..617     +  enhancer       CMV enhancer: human cytomegalovirus immediate early enhancer
    618..817     +  promoter       CMV promoter: human cytomegalovirus (CMV) immediate early promoter
    835..1015    +  LTR            5' LTR (truncated): truncated 5' long terminal repeat (LTR) from HIV-1
   1062..1187    +  misc_feature   HIV-1 Ψ: packaging signal of human immunodeficiency virus type 1
   1171..1534    +  CDS            HIV-1 gag (fragment): gag protein from human immunodeficiency virus 1; gag
   1680..1913    +  misc_feature   RRE: The Rev response element (RRE) of HIV-1 allows for Rev-dependent mRNA export from the nucleus to the cytoplasm.
   2290..2390    +  CDS            Rev (fragment): human immunodeficiency virus 1 (HIV-1) Rev protein; rev; enhances nuclear export of unspliced and incompletely spliced viral mRNAs
   2440..2557    +  misc_feature   cPPT/CTS: central polypurine tract and central termination sequence of HIV-1
   2616..2919    +  enhancer       CMV enhancer: human cytomegalovirus immediate early enhancer
   2920..3123    +  promoter       CMV promoter: human cytomegalovirus (CMV) immediate early promoter
   3263..4612    +  CDS            GCaMP6f: improved fluorescent protein-based calcium sensor (Chen et al., 2013)
   4635..4661    +  misc_feature   MCS (fragment): pBluescript multiple cloning site
   4661..5249    +  misc_feature   WPRE: woodchuck hepatitis virus posttranscriptional regulatory element
   5186..5767    +  CDS            nef (fragment): NEF_HV1H2 - Experimental evidence at protein level: Swiss-Prot protein existence level 1. Extracellular Nef protein targets CD4(+) T-lymphocytes for apoptosis by interacting with CXCR4 surface receptors. From Human immunodeficiency virus type 1 group M subtype B (isolate HXB2) (HIV-1).
   5774..5954    +  LTR            5' LTR (truncated): truncated 5' long terminal repeat (LTR) from HIV-1
   5986..6210    +  polyA_signal   bGH poly(A) signal: bovine growth hormone polyadenylation signal
   6214..6235    +  promoter       SV40 promoter (fragment): SV40 enhancer and early promoter
   6256..6684    +  rep_origin     f1 ori (sequence partly withheld): f1 bacteriophage origin of replication; arrow indicates direction of (+) strand synthesis
   6698..7027    +  promoter       SV40 promoter: SV40 enhancer and early promoter
   7075..7122    +  promoter       EM7 promoter: synthetic bacterial promoter&nbsp
   7141..7515    +  CDS            BleoR: antibiotic-binding protein; Sh ble from Streptoalloteichus hindustanus; confers resistance to bleomycin, phleomycin, and Zeocin™
   7525..7650    +  CDS            ble (fragment): BLE_KLEPN - Experimental evidence at protein level: Swiss-Prot protein existence level 1. Binding protein with a strong affinity to the bleomycin family of antibiotics. Binds to CL990; an antimitotic-antibiotic compound. From Klebsiella pneumoniae.
   7645..7766    +  polyA_signal   SV40 poly(A) signal: SV40 polyadenylation signal
   7839..7855    -  protein_bind   lac operator: The lac repressor binds to the lac operator to inhibit transcription in E. coli. This inhibition can be relieved by adding lactose or isopropyl-β-D-thiogalactopyranoside (IPTG). lac repressor encoded by lacI
   7863..7893    -  promoter       lac promoter: promoter for the E. coli lac operon
   7908..7929    -  protein_bind   CAP binding site: CAP binding activates transcription in the presence of cAMP. E. coli catabolite activator protein
   7942..8034    -  CDS            lacI (fragment): lac repressor; lacI; The lac repressor binds to the lac operator to inhibit transcription in E. coli. This inhibition can be relieved by adding lactose or isopropyl-β-D-thiogalactopyranoside (IPTG).
   8217..8805    -  rep_origin     ori: high-copy-number ColE1/pMB1/pBR322/pUC origin of replication
   8976..9836    -  CDS            AmpR: β-lactamase; bla; confers resistance to ampicillin, carbenicillin, and related antibiotics
   9837..9941    -  promoter       AmpR promoter: bla
