[The description below was written by a language model from this plasmid's Addgene catalogue record and pLannotate feature annotations shown in this document.]
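Description:
pMOS003-lenti-CMV-GCaMPer is an HIV-1-based lentiviral transfer plasmid of about 10 kb, built on the FCK backbone, for producing lentivirus that expresses a calcium sensor for the endoplasmic reticulum in mammalian cells. It is propagated in E. coli through a high-copy ColE1/pUC-type origin with ampicillin selection (AmpR under its own bla promoter). An f1 origin is also present. Outside the viral region, the backbone carries an SV40 promoter/EM7–BleoR–SV40 poly(A) cassette, which can confer Zeocin/bleomycin resistance. Because it lies beyond the 3′ LTR, it would not be packaged into virus.

The viral genome is transcribed from an upstream CMV enhancer/promoter fused to a truncated 5′ LTR, an arrangement that typically makes genomic RNA production Tat-independent. Next come the Ψ packaging signal with a gag fragment, the RRE for Rev-dependent nuclear export, and the cPPT/CTS, which aids nuclear import of the reverse-transcribed genome. An internal CMV enhancer/promoter then drives the insert, cloned between BamHI and EcoRI. A WPRE follows to boost transcript expression, then the 3′ LTR (annotated as a truncated LTR) and a bGH poly(A) signal.

The insert is GCaMPer, a synthetic, ER-targeted, low-affinity variant of GCaMP3 (variant 10.19) built around circularly permuted GFP. It carries the substitutions D324G, D360G, D397G and D435G. The automated annotation labels this ORF as GCaMP6f, which reflects homology within the GCaMP family rather than its true identity. The annotated CDS is also somewhat shorter than the stated insert, so the ER-targeting sequences are probably not annotated separately. The lowered calcium affinity suits the sensor to imaging the high calcium levels of the ER store.
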