Addgene plasmid #65227: pMOS003-lenti-CMV-GCaMPer
Purpose: ER calcium sensor for lentivirus production
Depositing lab: Adam Cohen & Brandon Harvey. Depositing organization: National Institute on Drug Abuse (NIDA). Publication: A Low Affinity GCaMP3 Variant (GCaMPer) for Imaging the Endoplasmic Reticulum Calcium Store. Henderson MJ, Baldwin HA, Werley CA, Boccardo S, Whitaker LR, Yan X, Holt GT, Schreiter ER, Looger LL, Cohen AE, Kim DS, Harvey BK. PLoS One. 2015 Oct 9;10(10):e0139273. doi: 10.1371/journal.pone.0139273. eCollection 2015. PONE-D-15-20579 PubMed 26451944.
Backbone
  Vector backbone: FCK
  Backbone manufacturer: Pavel Osten
  Backbone size w/o insert (bp): 8500
  Total vector size (bp): 9981
  Vector type: Mammalian Expression, Lentiviral
Growth in bacteria
  Bacterial resistance: Ampicillin, 100 μg/mL
  Growth temperature: 37°C
  Growth strain: Stbl3
  Copy number: Unknown
Gene/Insert
  Gene/Insert name: GCaMPer (alt name: ER-targeted low affinity GCaMP3 variant 10.19)
  Species: Synthetic
  Insert size (bp): 1455
  Mutation: GCaMP3 (D324G, D360G, D397G, D435G)
  Promoter: CMV
  Tag / fusion protein: circularly permuted GFP
  Cloning method: Restriction Enzyme; 5′ cloning site BamHI (not destroyed); 3′ cloning site EcoRI (not destroyed)
  Sequencing primers: 5′ CMV-F
Resource information
  A portion of this plasmid was derived from a plasmid made by: Mark Henderson and Brandon Harvey at NIDA
Terms and licenses: Academic/Nonprofit Terms; Industry Terms: Not Available to Industry
How to cite: pMOS003-lenti-CMV-GCaMPer was a gift from Adam Cohen & Brandon Harvey (Addgene plasmid # 65227 ; http://n2t.net/addgene:65227 ; RRID:Addgene_65227)
