>Addgene plasmid #65227 | pMOS003-lenti-CMV-GCaMPer | addgene partial sequence | sequence record 115558 | LNCX 5'-AGCTCGTTTAGTGAACCGTCAGATC-3'
CTCCATAGAAGACACCGACTCTAGAGGATCCGCCACCATGCTGCTATCCGTGCCGTTGCTGCTCGGCCTC
CTCGGCCTGGCCGTCGCCATGGGTTCTCATCATCATCATCATCATGGTATGGCTAGCATGACTGGTGGAC
AGCAAATGGGTCGGGATCTGTACGACGATGACGATAAGGATCTCGCCACCATGGTCGACTCATCACGTCG
TAAGTGGAATAAGACAGGTCACGCAGTCAGAGCTATAGGTCGGCTGAGCTCACTCGAGAACGTCTATATC
AAGGCCGACAAGCAGAAGAACGGCATCAAGGCGAACTTCAAGATCCGCCACAACATCGAGGACGGCGGCG
TGCAGCTCGCCTACCACTACCAGCAGAACACCCCCATCGGCGACGGCCCCGTGCTGCTGCCCGACAACCA
CTACCTGAGCGTGCAGTCCAAACTTTCGAAAGACCCCAACGAGAAGCGCGATCACATGGTCCTGCTGGAG
TTCGTGACCGCCGCCGGGATCACTCTCGGCATGGACGAGCTGTACAAGGGCGGTACCGGAGGGAGCATGG
TGAGCAAGGGCGAGGAGCTGTTCACCGGGGTGGTGCCCATCCTGGTCGAGCTGGACGGCGACGTAAACGG
CCACAAGTTCAGCGTGTCCGGCGAGGGTGAGGGCGATGCCACCTACGGCAAGCTGACCCTGAAGTTCATC
TGCACCACCGGCAAGCTGCCCGTGCCCTGGCCCACCCTCGTGACCACCCTGACCTACGGCGTGCAGTGCT
TCAGCCGCTACCCCGACCACATGAAGCAGCACGACTTCTTCAAGTCCGCCATGCCCGAAGGCTACATCCA
GGAGCGCACCATCTTCTTCAAGGACGACGGCAACTACAAGACC
