>Addgene plasmid #65227 | pMOS003-lenti-CMV-GCaMPer | addgene partial sequence | sequence record 115561 | WPRE-R 5'-CATAGCGTAAAAGGAGCAACA-3'
ATTTTGTAATCCAGAGGTTGATTATCGATAAGCTTGATATCGAATTCCTACAACTCATCTTTTTCTGCTG
TCTTCGCTGTCATCATTTGTACAAACTCTTCGTAGTTTACCTGACCACCCCCATCGATGTCTGCTTCCCT
GATCATTTCATCAACCTCTTCATCTGTTAACTTCTCTCCAAGGTTTGTCATCACGTGGCGAAGCTCTGCT
GCACTGATGTAGCCATTGCCACCCTTATCAAACACACGGAACGCTTCTCTAATTTCTTCTTCACTGTCTG
TGTCTTTCATTTTTCTTGCCATCATTGTCAGGAACTCAGGGAAGTCGATTGTGCCGTCACCGCCGGCATC
TACTTCATTGATCATGTCCTGCAGCTCTGCTTCTGTGGGGTTCTGCCCCAGAGACCGCATCACCGTCCCC
AGCTCCTTGGTTGTTATTGTCCCATCCCCGCCCTTGTCAAATAGGGAGAAAGCCTCTTTAAATTCTGCGA
TCTGCTCTTCAGTCAGTTGGTCACGCGTGTTGTACTCCAGCTTGTGCCCCAGGATGTTGCCGTCCTCCTT
GAAGTCGATGCCCTTCAGCTCGATGCGGTTCACCAGGGTGTCGCCCTCGAACTTCACCTCGGCGCGGGTC
TTGTAGTTGCCGTCGTCCTTGAAGAAGATGGTGCGCTCCTGGATGTAGCCTTCGGGCATGGCGGACTTGA
AGAA
