>Addgene plasmid #65227 | pMOS003-lenti-CMV-GCaMPer | addgene partial sequence | sequence record 166320 | LNCX 5'-AGCTCGTTTAGTGAACCGTCAGATC-3'
TGTTTTGACCTCCATAGAAGACACCGACTCTAGAGGATCCGCCACCATGCTGCTATCCGTGCCGTTGCTG
CTCGGCCTCCTCGGCCTGGCCGTCGCCATGGGTTCTCATCATCATCATCATCATGGTATGGCTAGCATGA
CTGGTGGACAGCAAATGGGTCGGGATCTGTACGACGATGACGATAAGGATCTCGCCACCATGGTCGACTC
ATCACGTCGTAAGTGGAATAAGACAGGTCACGCAGTCAGAGCTATAGGTCGGCTGAGCTCACTCGAGAAC
GTCTATATCAAGGCCGACAAGCAGAAGAACGGCATCAAGGCGAACTTCAAGATCCGCCACAACATCGAGG
ACGGCGGCGTGCAGCTCGCCTACCACTACCAGCAGAACACCCCCATCGGCGACGGCCCCGTGCTGCTGCC
CGACAACCACTACCTGAGCGTGCAGTCCAAACTTTCGAAAGACCCCAACGAGAAGCGCGATCACATGGTC
CTGCTGGAGTTCGTGACCGCCGCCGGGATCACTCTCGGCATGGACGAGCTGTACAAGGGCGGTACCGGAG
GGAGCATGGTGAGCAAGGGCGAGGAGCTGTTCACCGGGGTGGTGCCCATCCTGGTCGAGCTGGACGGCGA
CGTAAACGGCCACAAGTTCAGCGTGTCCGGCGAGGGTGAGGGCGATGCCACCTACGGCAAGCTGACCCTG
AAGTTCATCTGCACCACCGGCAAGCTGCCCGTGCCCTGGCCCACCCTCGTGACCACCCTGACCTACGGCG
TGCAGTGCTTCAGCCGCTACCCCGACCACATGAAGCAGCACGACTTCTTCAAGTCCGCCATGCCCGAAGG
CTACATCCAGGAGCGCACCATCTTCTTCAAGGACGACGGCAACTACAAGACCCGCGCCGAGGTGAAGTTC
GAGGGCGACACCC
